Addgene plasmid #29141: pEMS1279
Purpose: Expression of the eGFP reporter gene was not detected in the brain and eye.
Depositing lab: Elizabeth Simpson. Depositing organization: University of British Columbia. Publication: A regulatory toolbox of MiniPromoters to drive selective expression in the brain. Portales-Casamar E, Swanson DJ, Liu L, de Leeuw CN, Banks KG, Ho Sui SJ, Fulton DL, Ali J, Amirabbasi M, Arenillas DJ, Babyak N, Black SF, Bonaguro RJ, Brauer E, Candido TR, Castellarin M, Chen J, Chen Y, Cheng JC, Chopra V, Docking TR, Dreolini L, D'Souza CA, Flynn EK, Glenn R, Hatakka K, Hearty TG, Imanian B, Jiang S, Khorasan-zadeh S, Komljenovic I, Laprise S, Liao NY, Lim JS, Lithwick S, Liu F, Liu J, Lu M, McConechy M, McLeod AJ, Milisavljevic M, Mis J, O'Connor K, Palma B, Palmquist DL, Schmouth JF, Swanson MI, Tam B, Ticoll A, Turner JL, Varhol R, Vermeulen J, Watkins RF, Wilson G, Wong BK, Wong SH, Wong TY, Yang GS, Ypsilanti AR, Jones SJ, Holt RA, Goldowitz D, Wasserman WW, Simpson EM. Proc Natl Acad Sci U S A. 2010 Sep 21. 107(38):16589-94. 10.1073/pnas.1009158107 PubMed 20807748.
Backbone
  Vector backbone: pEMS1307
  Backbone size w/o insert (bp): 16482
  Vector type: Pleiades Promoter Project [sic, Pleaides Plieades]
Growth in bacteria
  Bacterial resistance: Ampicillin, 100 μg/mL
  Growth temperature: 37°C
  Growth strain: DH5alpha
  Growth instructions: DH10B
  Copy number: High Copy
Gene/Insert
  Gene/Insert name: Ple248 (alt names: VIP; vasoactive intestinal polypeptide)
  Species: H. sapiens (human)
  Insert size (bp): 3789
  Entrez Gene: VIP (a.k.a. PHM27)
  Tag / fusion protein: EGFP-NLS (C terminal on backbone)
  Cloning method: Restriction Enzyme; 5′ cloning site FseI (unknown if destroyed); 3′ cloning site AscI (unknown if destroyed)
  Sequencing primers: 5′ Unknown
Terms and licenses: Academic/Nonprofit Terms; Industry Terms: Not Available to Industry
How to cite: pEMS1279 was a gift from Elizabeth Simpson (Addgene plasmid # 29141 ; http://n2t.net/addgene:29141 ; RRID:Addgene_29141)
