[The description below was written by a language model from this plasmid's Addgene catalogue record.]
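Description:
pEMS1279 is a Pleiades Promoter Project plasmid built on the large pEMS1307 backbone (about 16.5 kb without insert) and carrying the human MiniPromoter Ple248. It is maintained in E. coli as a high-copy plasmid under ampicillin selection. The record does not include a feature table, so the origin of replication and the other elements that make up the sizeable backbone are not stated and cannot be described in detail here.

The insert, Ple248, is a roughly 3.8 kb designed regulatory element derived from the human VIP (vasoactive intestinal polypeptide) locus, cloned between FseI and AscI sites. It is a promoter fragment rather than a coding sequence. It sits upstream of a backbone-encoded EGFP reporter fused to a nuclear localization signal, so any transcriptional activity of the MiniPromoter would be read out as nuclear green fluorescence, which makes individual expressing cells easier to identify.

The construct belongs to a toolbox of compact human promoters intended to drive selective, region- or cell-type-restricted expression in the brain. For this particular MiniPromoter the recorded outcome is negative, as EGFP reporter expression was not detected in the brain or the eye. pEMS1279 is therefore mainly useful as a documented reference for a VIP-based design that did not yield detectable expression in those tissues. It can also inform redesign of VIP regulatory constructs or serve as a comparison with other MiniPromoters from the same series. The method of delivery into the animal model is not given in the record.
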