>Addgene plasmid #29141 | pEMS1279 | addgene partial sequence | sequence record 38777 | EGFP-N 5'-CGTCGCCGTCCAGCTCGACCAG-3'
GCTCCTCGCCCTTGCTCACCATGGTGGCGGAAGTTCCTATACCTTTTGAAGAATAGGAACTTCGGAATAG
GAACTTCGGCGCGCCTTCTGTGCCTCTAAAGAGAGAGAATCACCTCAGTTCTTCCAGCCAAAGATGTCAC
CAGCAAGGTAATTCTGATTGTCTAGCAGTAATTTTCAATGGCTCTTGCAGAGTTTGTAAAGAGTAATTTT
CATCTTGTAGAAAGAGTTAAATTGCAAGATGATACATTCAAAAATCAGTATTTCTCTCAGTGACAGGTGC
TTGAATAAAAATTAGAATCCTTTTCACCTGCTGTCTGGGCACATGGTTGGCCCCAGTATCTATTGAATGC
CATACTTCTATAGTGCTGGAAATAACCCTGGGGACAATCTTTTCATAACAGGGATGTACCACTCAAGCTT
AGTGTATTTTTTGACGAAGGAAACAGCTTCAAGACATTGATTTTCTTCTGCTTTAAAATTTCAGTATCTG
ACTAATATAAGACTAGAGTATCATCTATTTAATAATTATTCTGCTCGTGTGTGTGCAAATGTATAAATAT
AATGTGTATATATACATATAATTTTAAAAAAGATTTTGTATATACATTACTTTTTCCTCTTTCAATTGTA
GATATTACGGAAACTTATTTCCTTACACCTGGATTTGAACTTCTTAACTCAGTAGTGAATATTAATACTC
AAAATATTACTGAATCATATGTTGTCATTGAAATAAATTTTTCCATAAGAGGAAAATATATATTAAAAGC
AAAGCTTGCATTTCTTGCATTTAATCAACTTACACATTTCATTTCTAGTTTCTAGATTAAAAGCC
