>Addgene plasmid #29141 | pEMS1279 | addgene partial sequence | sequence record 39327 | pEMS1307-fwd 5'-ccgcacgtctaagaaaccat-3'
AAAATAGGCGTATCACGAGGCCCTTTCGTCTTCAAGAATTAATTCCGATCATATTCAATAACCCTTAATG
AATTCGAGCTCCTAGGCCGGCCCTCTGGTTTTGGGCTTCAGAAGCAGAAACTATCTTACAGGATATCTCA
AAGATAGATACTAAGAGTTCTATAATCGTGTCTATGAGTTCCTAAGACCCTTAGAGCTGCACATTTCAGT
AGATCTAGATTTTAGAAAAATATACTCTAATTACTTATTTCCCTATTCTTGTTTGGTGTTCCACACTCAA
ATGGTCTCCTAGCTGGTTAACTGATAACAGCTGCAGTTTTTGGAAAGGAGAAAGAGGGAAAGGATACATG
AAAAGCATCTGCCTTTTCACAAACCTCTGTTAACAGCTTTTTCTCCCTATTAGAGAGAAAACATTTCCTT
GGTCCTTCTCTTTTGCCTTATGTAATTGCAAATCTCTGGCAAGATGCATCTCTTTTCAGACTTTAACTTG
TCTCATTTTTCCCCCACACAATTGTGCTCTTTCTTTTCTTGTTCCTTGGAAACTCGCCCTCGTTTCATAA
TTTTGCTTCTTCCCCCTTTGCTGTTCTGTTCTCTACAGAGTTACGGGTTCATTCTCTCGGGTGTCTTATT
CTGCCTCATGCCCTATCTACATGTTAACCTCATCTGTTCCAGAGACAGAAAATGGATCTAGATCTCTCCA
GATTTCCTTTTGTCTCTTAACTTTTCTTTGCATGGGATCTTAGACAGATGCATGACACTTGTTAAAGTAT
CTTTCTCAATTTACATTTCATTTACCTTTCTGCTTTAAAAACATAGAATCTTTGAGCTAGCAG
